Addgene plasmid #135487: pGI3EM20C
Purpose: Agrobacterium T-DNA with divergent Spun H2A/Bpr driving H2B-tdTomato and hph
Depositing lab: Nicolas Buchler. Depositing organization: North Carolina State University. Publication: Genetic transformation of Spizellomyces punctatus, a resource for studying chytrid biology and evolutionary cell biology. Medina EM, Robinson KA, Bellingham-Johnstun K, Ianiri G, Laplante C, Fritz-Laylin LK, Buchler NE. Elife. 2020 May 11;9. pii: 52741. doi: 10.7554/eLife.52741. PubMed 32392127.
Backbone
  Vector backbone: pGI3EM11
  Backbone size w/o insert (bp): 9576
  Total vector size (bp): 13079
  Vector type: Bacterial Expression, Yeast Expression
  Selectable markers: Hygromycin
Growth in bacteria
  Bacterial resistance: Kanamycin, 50 μg/mL
  Growth temperature: 37°C
  Growth strain: DH5alpha
  Growth instructions: Used in Agrobacterium EHA105 for transformation
  Copy number: High Copy
Gene/Insert
  Gene/Insert name: hph SpunH2A/Bpr H2B-tdTomato
  Species: S. cerevisiae (budding yeast); Spizellomyces punctatus
  Promoter: SpunH2A/Bpr (divergent)
  Tag / fusion protein: tdTomato (C terminal on insert)
  Cloning method: Ligation Independent Cloning
  Sequencing primers: 5′ gtaaaacgacggccagt; 3′ caggaaacagctatgac
Terms and licenses: Academic/Nonprofit Terms; Industry Terms: Not Available to Industry
Depositor comments: The pGI3 vector was a gift from Giuseppe Ianiri
How to cite: pGI3EM20C was a gift from Nicolas Buchler (Addgene plasmid # 135487 ; http://n2t.net/addgene:135487 ; RRID:Addgene_135487)
