[The description below was written by a language model from this plasmid's Addgene catalogue record and pLannotate feature annotations shown in this document.]
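Description:
pGI3EM20C is a binary Agrobacterium T-DNA vector of about 13.1 kb, built on the pGI3EM11 backbone (itself derived from pGI3) for genetic transformation of the chytrid fungus Spizellomyces punctatus. The backbone can replicate in three hosts. A high-copy ColE1/pUC-type origin and a kanamycin resistance gene support propagation and selection in E. coli. The pVS1 oriV with its RepA replication and StaA stability proteins maintains the plasmid in Agrobacterium; the record names strain EHA105 for transformation. A yeast 2μ origin and the URA3 auxotrophic marker, both outside the T-DNA borders, allow maintenance in Saccharomyces cerevisiae. These yeast elements would be compatible with recombination-based assembly, although the record lists the cloning method only as ligation independent cloning.

The payload lies between the nopaline-type right and left T-DNA border repeats, which define the segment that Agrobacterium transfers into the recipient cell. At its centre is the divergent S. punctatus histone H2A/H2B promoter, which is not annotated in the feature table but corresponds to the gap between the two oppositely oriented coding regions. In one direction it drives hph, the hygromycin phosphotransferase gene used to select transformants. In the other it drives histone H2B fused at its C terminus to the tandem-dimer orange-red fluorescent protein tdTomato. The automated annotation matches the H2B sequence to a Tetrahymena homologue by similarity only. Each transcription unit ends in an S. cerevisiae ADH1 terminator, and lacZα and lac promoter remnants from the original cloning site flank the cassette. The construct is used to generate hygromycin-resistant chytrid transformants with fluorescently labelled chromatin, allowing nuclei to be imaged in live cells.
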