Features (pLannotate 1.2.2; 25 found; start..end, strand, type, name):
   1051..1452    -  CDS            Y4CG_SINFN (fragment): Protein inferred from homology: Swiss-Prot protein existence level 3. From Sinorhizobium fredii (strain NBRC 101917 / NGR234).
   1652..2994    -  rep_origin     2μ ori: yeast 2μ plasmid origin of replication
   3062..3097    +  CDS            rop (fragment): Rop protein, which maintains plasmids at low copy number; rop
   3199..3248    +  misc_feature   bom (fragment): basis of mobility region from pBR322
   3256..3471    +  promoter       URA3 promoter: S. cerevisiae URA3
   3472..4275    +  CDS            URA3: orotidine-5'-phosphate decarboxylase, required for uracil biosynthesis; S. cerevisiae URA3; yeast auxotrophic marker, counterselectable with 5-fluoroorotic acid (5-FOA)
   4442..4466    -  misc_feature   RB T-DNA repeat: right border repeat from nopaline C58 T-DNA
   4525..4679    -  CDS            lacZα (fragment): LacZα fragment of β-galactosidase; lacZ fragment
   4688..4875    -  terminator     ADH1 terminator: S. cerevisiae ADH1; transcription terminator for the S. cerevisiae alcohol dehydrogenase 1 (ADH1) gene
   4898..5919    -  CDS            HygR (fragment): aminoglycoside phosphotransferase from E. coli; aph(4)-Ia; confers resistance to hygromycin
   6341..6733    +  CDS            HTB1: H2B1_TETTS - Experimental evidence at protein level: Swiss-Prot protein existence level 1. Core component of nucleosome. Nucleosomes wrap and compact DNA into chromatin, limiting DNA accessibility to the cellular machineries which require DNA as a template. Histones thereby play a central role in transcription regulation, DNA repair, DNA replication and chromosomal stability. DNA accessibility is regulated via a complex set of post-translational modifications of histones, also called histone code, and nucleosome remodeling. From Tetrahymena thermophila (strain SB210).
   6752..8179    +  CDS            tdTomato: tdTomato is a basic (constitutively fluorescent) orange fluorescent protein published in 2004, derived from Discosoma sp.. It is reported to be a somewhat slowly-maturing tandem dimer with low acid sensitivity.
   8204..8391    +  terminator     ADH1 terminator: S. cerevisiae ADH1; transcription terminator for the S. cerevisiae alcohol dehydrogenase 1 (ADH1) gene
   8428..8450    -  protein_bind   lac operator (fragment): The lac repressor binds to the lac operator to inhibit transcription in E. coli. This inhibition can be relieved by adding lactose or isopropyl-β-D-thiogalactopyranoside (IPTG). lac repressor encoded by lacI
   8454..8484    -  promoter       lac promoter: promoter for the E. coli lac operon
   8499..8520    -  protein_bind   CAP binding site: CAP binding activates transcription in the presence of cAMP. E. coli catabolite activator protein
   8533..8621    -  CDS            lacI (fragment): lac repressor; lacI; The lac repressor binds to the lac operator to inhibit transcription in E. coli. This inhibition can be relieved by adding lactose or isopropyl-β-D-thiogalactopyranoside (IPTG).
   8697..8721    -  misc_feature   LB T-DNA repeat: left border repeat from nopaline C58 T-DNA
   9014..9829    +  CDS            KanR: aminoglycoside phosphotransferase; aph(3')-Ia; confers resistance to kanamycin in bacteria or G418 (Geneticin®) in eukaryotes
   9924..10512   +  rep_origin     ori: high-copy-number ColE1/pMB1/pBR322/pUC origin of replication
  10698..10838   -  misc_feature   bom: basis of mobility region from pBR322
  10940..10979   -  CDS            rop (fragment): Rop protein, which maintains plasmids at low copy number; rop
  11182..11376   -  rep_origin     pVS1 oriV: origin of replication for the Pseudomonas plasmid pVS1 (Heeb et al., 2000)
  11442..12515   -  CDS            pVS1 RepA: replication protein from the Pseudomonas plasmid pVS1 (Heeb et al., 2000)
  12944..491     -  CDS            pVS1 StaA (across the origin): stability protein from the Pseudomonas plasmid pVS1 (Heeb et al., 2000)
>Addgene plasmid #135487 | pGI3EM20C | addgene full sequence | sequence record 273748 | Addgene NGS Result
AGAATGGGCAGCTCGTACCCGGCCAGCGCCTCGGCAACCTCACCGCCGATGCGCGTGCCTTTGATCGCCC
GCGACACGACAAAGGCCGCTTGTAGCCTTCCATCCGTGACCTCAATGCGCTGCTTAACCAGCTCCACCAG
GTCGGCGGTGGCCCATATGTCGTAAGGGCTTGGCTGCACCGGAATCAGCACGAAGTCGGCTGCCTTGATC
GCGGACACAGCCAAGTCCGCCGCCTGGGGCGCTCCGTCGATCACTACGAAGTCGCGCCGGCCGATGGCCT
TCACGTCGCGGTCAATCGTCGGGCGGTCGATGCCGACAACGGTTAGCGGTTGATCTTCCCGCACGGCCGC
CCAATCGCGGGCACTGCCCTGGGGATCGGAATCGACTAACAGAACATCGGCCCCGGCGAGTTGCAGGGCG
CGGGCTAGATGGGTTGCGATGGTCGTCTTGCCTGACCCGCCTTTCTGGTTAAGTACAGCGATAACCTTCA
TGCGTTCCCCTTGCGTATTTGTTTATTTACTCATCGCATCATATACGCAGCGACCGCATGACGCAAGCTG
TTTTACTCAAATACACATCACCTTTTTAGACGGCGGCGCTCGGTTTCTTCAGCGGCCAAGCTGGCCGGCC
AGGCCGCCAGCTTGGCATCAGACAAACCGGCCAGGATTTCATGCAGCCGCACGGTTGAGACGTGCGCGGG
CGGCTCGAACACGTACCCGGCCGCGATCATCTCCGCCTCGATCTCTTCGGTAATGAAAAACGGTTCGTCC
TGGCCGTCCTGGTGCGGTTTCATGCTTGTTCCTCTTGGCGTTCATTCTCGGCGGCCGCCAGGGCGTCGGC
CTCGGTCAATGCGTCCTCACGGAAGGCACCGCGCCGCCTGGCCTCGGTGGGCGTCACTTCCTCGCTGCGC
TCAAGTGCGCGGTACAGGGTCGAGCGATGCACGCCAAGCAGTGCAGCCGCCTCTTTCACGGTGCGGCCTT
CCTGGTCGATCAGCTCGCGGGCGTGCGCGATCTGTGCCGGGGTGAGGGTAGGGCGGGGGCCAAACTTCAC
GCCTCGGGCCTTGGCGGCCTCGCGCCCGCTCCGGGTGCGGTCGATGATTAGGGAACGCTCGAACTCGGCA
ATGCCGGCGAACACGGTCAACACCATGCGGCCGGCCGGCGTGGTGGTGTCGGCCCACGGCTCTGCCAGGC
TACGCAGGCCCGCGCCGGCCTCCTGGATGCGCTCGGCAATGTCCAGTAGGTCGCGGGTGCTGCGGGCCAG
GCGGTCTAGCCTGGTCACTGTCACAACGTCGCCAGGGCGTAGGTGGTCAAGCATCCTGGCCAGCTCCGGG
CGGTCGCGCCTGGTGCCGGTGATCTTCTCGGAAAACAGCTTGGTGCAGCCGGCCGCGTGCAGTTCGGCCC
GTTGGTTGGTCAAGTCCTGGTCGTCGGTGCTGACGCGGGCATAGCCCAGCAGGCCAGCGGCGGCGCTCTT
GTTCATGGCGTAATGTCTCCGGTTCTAGTCGCAAGTATTCTACTTTATGCGACTAAAACACGCGACAAGA
AAACGCCAGGAAAAGGGCAGGGCGGCAGCCTGTCGCGTAACTTAGGACTTGTGCGACATGTCGTTTTCAG
AAGACGGCTGCACTGAACGTCAGAAGGAAAAGTGCCACCTGAACGAAGCATCTGTGCTTCATTTTGTAGA
ACAAAAATGCAACGCGAGAGCGCTAATTTTTCAAACAAAGAATCTGAGCTGCATTTTTACAGAACAGAAA
TGCAACGCGAAAGCGCTATTTTACCAACGAAGAATCTGTGCTTCATTTTTGTAAAACAAAAATGCAACGC
GAGAGCGCTAATTTTTCAAACAAAGAATCTGAGCTGCATTTTTACAGAACAGAAATGCAACGCGAGAGCG
CTATTTTACCAACAAAGAATCTATACTTCTTTTTTGTTCTACAAAAATGCATCCCGAGAGCGCTATTTTT
CTAACAAAGCATCTTAGATTACTTTTTTTCTCCTTTGTGCGCTCTATAATGCAGTCTCTTGATAACTTTT
TGCACTGTAGGTCCGTTAAGGTTAGAAGAAGGCTACTTTGGTGTCTATTTTCTCTTCCATAAAAAAAGCC
TGACTCCACTTCCCGCGTTTACTGATTACTAGCGAAGCTGCGGGTGCATTTTTTCAAGATAAAGGCATCC
CCGATTATATTCTATACCGATGTGGATTGCGCATACTTTGTGAACAGAAAGTGATAGCGTTGATGATTCT
TCATTGGTCAGAAAATTATGAACGGTTTCTTCTATTTTGTCTCTATATACTACGTATAGGAAATGTTTAC
ATTTTCGTATTGTTTTCGATTCACTCTATGAATAGTTCTTACTACAATTTTTTTGTCTAAAGAGTAATAC
TAGAGATAAACATAAAAAATGTAGAGGTCGAGTTTAGATGCAAGTTCAAGGAGCGAAAGGTGGATGGGTA
GGTTATATAGGGATATAGCACAGAGATATATAGCAAAGAGATACTTTTGAGCAATGTTTGTGGAAGCGGT
ATTCGCAATATTTTAGTAGCTCGTTACAGTCCGGTGCGTTTTTGGTTTTTTGAAAGTGCGTCTTCAGAGC
GCTTTTGGTTTTCAAAAGCGCTCTGAAGTTCCTATACTTTCTAGAGAATAGGAACTTCGGAATAGGAACT
TCAAAGCGTTTCCGAAAACGAGCGCTTCCGAAAATGCAACGCGAGCTGCGCACATACAGCTCACTGTTCA
CGTCGCACCTATATCTGCGTGTTGCCTGTATATATATATACATGAGAAGAACGGCATAGTGCGTGTTTAT
GCTTAAATGCGTACTTATATGCGTCTATTTATGTAGGATGAAAGGTAGTCTAGTACCTCCTGTGATATTA
TCCCATTCCATGCGGGGTATCGTATGCTTCCTTCAGCACTACCCTTTAGCTGTTCTATATGCTGCCACTC
CTCAATTGGATTAGTCTCATCCTTCAATGCTATCATTTCCTTTGATATTGGATCATACTAAGAAACCATT
ATTATCATGACATTAACCTATAAAAATAGGCGTATCACGAGGCCCTTTCGTCTCGCGCGTTTCGGTGATG
ACGGTGAAAACCTCTGACACATGCAGCTCCCGGAGACGGTCACAGCTTGTCTGTAAGCGGATGCCGGGAG
CAGACAAGCCCGTCAGGGCGCGTCAGCGGGTGTTGGCGGGTGTCGGGGCTGGCTTAACTATGCGGCATCA
GAGCAGATTGTACTGAGAGTGCACCATACCACCTTTTCAATTCATCATTTTTTTTTTATTCTTTTTTTTG
ATTTCGGTTTCCTTGAAATTTTTTTGATTCGGTAATCTCCGAACAGAAGGAAGAACGAAGGAAGGAGCAC
AGACTTAGATTGGTATATATACGCATATGTAGTGTTGAAGAAACATGAAATTGCCCAGTATTCTTAACCC
AACTGCACAGAACAAAAACCTGCAGGAAACGAAGATAAATCATGTCGAAAGCTACATATAAGGAACGTGC
TGCTACTCATCCTAGTCCTGTTGCTGCCAAGCTATTTAATATCATGCACGAAAAGCAAACAAACTTGTGT
GCTTCATTGGATGTTCGTACCACCAAGGAATTACTGGAGTTAGTTGAAGCATTAGGTCCCAAAATTTGTT
TACTAAAAACACATGTGGATATCTTGACTGATTTTTCCATGGAGGGCACAGTTAAGCCGCTAAAGGCATT
ATCCGCCAAGTACAATTTTTTACTCTTCGAAGACAGAAAATTTGCTGACATTGGTAATACAGTCAAATTG
CAGTACTCTGCGGGTGTATACAGAATAGCAGAATGGGCAGACATTACGAATGCACACGGTGTGGTGGGCC
CAGGTATTGTTAGCGGTTTGAAGCAGGCGGCAGAAGAAGTAACAAAGGAACCTAGAGGCCTTTTGATGCT
AGCAGAATTGTCATGCAAGGGCTCCCTATCTACTGGAGAATATACTAAGGGTACTGTTGACATTGCGAAG
AGCGACAAAGATTTTGTTATCGGCTTTATTGCTCAAAGAGACATGGGTGGAAGAGATGAAGGTTACGATT
GGTTGATTATGACACCCGGTGTGGGTTTAGATGACAAGGGAGACGCATTGGGTCAACAGTATAGAACCGT
GGATGATGTGGTCTCTACAGGATCTGACATTATTATTGTTGGAAGAGGACTATTTGCAAAGGGAAGGGAT
GCTAAGGTAGAGGGTGAACGTTACAGAAAAGCAGGCTGGGAAGCATATTTGAGAAGATGCGGCCAGCAAA
ACTAAAAAACTGTATTATAAGTAAATGCATGTATACTAAACTCACAAATTAGAGCTTCAATTTAATTATA
TCAGTTATTACCTGGCATGCACATACAAATGGACGAACGGATAAACCTTTTCACGCCCTTTTAAATATCC
GATTATTCTAATAAACGCTCTTTTCTCTTAGGTTTACCCGCCAATATATCCTGTCAAACACTGATAGTTT
AAACTGAAGGCGGGAAACGACAATCTGATCCAAGCTCAAGCTCATTCGCCATTCAGGCTGCGCAACTGTT
GGGAAGGGCGATCGGTGCGGGCCTCTTCGCTATTACGCCAGCTGGCGAAAGGGGGATGTGCTGCAAGGCG
ATTAAGTTGGGTAACGCCAGGGTTTTCCCAGTCACGACGTTGTAAAACGACGGCCAGTGCCAAGCTTCCG
GTAGAGGTGTGGTCAATAAGAGCGACCTCATACTATACCTGAGAAAGCAACCTGACCTACAGGAAAGAGT
TACTCAAGAATAAGAATTTTCGTTTTAAAACCTAAGAGTCACTTTAAAATTTGTATACACTTATTTTTTT
TATAACTTATTTAATAATAAAAATCATAAATCATAAGAAATTCGCTTATTTAGAAGTGGCGCGCCATTAT
TCCTTTGCCCTCGGACGAGTGCTGGGGCGTCGGTTTCCACTATCGGCGAGTACTTCTACACAGCCATCGG
TCCAGACGGCCGCGCTTCTGCGGGCGATTTGTGTACGCCCGACAGTCCCGGCTCCGGATCGGACGATTGC
GTCGCATCGACCCTGCGCCCAAGCTGCATCATCGAAATTGCCGTCAACCAAGCTCTGATAGAGTTGGTCA
AGACCAATGCGGAGCATATACGCCCGGAGCCGCGGCGATCCTGCAAGCTCCGGATGCCTCCGCTCGAAGT
AGCGCGTCTGCTGCTCCATACAAGCCAACCACGGCCTCCAGAAGAAGATGTTGGCGACCTCGTATTGGGA
ATCCCCGAACATCGCCTCGCTCCAGTCAATGACCGCTGTTATGCGGCCATTGTCCGTCAGGACATTGTTG
GAGCCGAAATCCGCGTGCACGAGGTGCCGGACTTCGGGGCAGTCCTCGGCCCAAAGCATCAGCTCATCGA
GAGCCTGCGCGACGGACGCACTGACGGTGTCGTCCATCACAGTTTGCCAGTGATACACATGGGGATCAGC
AATCGCGCATATGAAATCACGCCATGTAGTGTATTGACCGATTCCTTGCGGTCCGAATGGGCCGAACCCG
CTCGTCTGGCTAAGATCGGCCGCAGCGATCGCATCCATGGCCTCCGCGACCGGCTGCAGAACAGCGGGCA
GTTCGGTTTCAGGCAGGTCTTGCAACGTGACACCCTGTGCACGGCGGGAGATGCAATAGGTCAGGCTCTC
GCTGAATTCCCCAATGTCAAGCACTTCCGGAATCGGGAGCGCGGCCGATGCAAAGTGCCGATAAACATAA
CGATCTTTGTAGAAACCATCGGCGCAGCTATTTACCCGCAGGACATATCCACGCCCTCCTACATCGAAGC
TGAAAGCACGAGATTCTTCGCCCTCCGAGAGCTGCATCAGGTCGGAGACGCTGTCGAACTTTTCGATCAG
AAACTTCTCGACAGACGTCGCGGTGAGTTCAGGCTTTTTACCCATTTAATTAATGCTGTGTAAGGTGTGC
GTGAGAGAGAGGGTCGTGAGTGAGTCTTGAAGAGAAACGTCAAAGCTTGAAGCGTAGCAGAATACGGAAA
ACGACTTGGGGGAATGGCGAGGAGCGTCGCCTTTTATGCTCCAAGCGGAGACGATGAGGCCGATATTACA
GTGGCTTAGTAGCGTGTACAATATTTCCATAAAAGGCTACATGGTGAGTTTTTCACGTGACCGTAATTAG
TCCCAATTAGGCTTTATTGTATATTGCTACTAAGCATCGTTAAATGACCTGCTCGAAGCTTCGTCTATAA
AAGGCGGGCGTGTGTGCGCTTCCCCCGCTACGTCTTTTTCACAAACACTTTGCGACTTGACCAAGACCTT
TCACCCGCACCACTCTCATCCATCACACACACAAGTCGACATGGCACCCAAGGAAGCTCCCGCTGCTGCA
GCCCCTACTGGTGGCAAGAAGCCCGCTGGAAAGGCACCCGCAAAGCCCGCAACAGAGAAGAAGGAAAAGT
CAAAGAGGAAGACTATCCGTCGTGAGACCTACTCTACATACATCTACAAGGTGTTGAAGCAAGTGCACCC
CGACACTGGTATCTCCAACAAGGCCATGTCCATCATGAACTCTTTCGTCAACGACATCTTTGAGCGTATT
GCGGGAGAGGCATCCAAGCTCGCTGCCTACAACAAGCGCTCCACCATCAGCTCACGTGAGATTCAAACCT
CAGTGCGTCTTATTCTTCCCGGTGAACTTGCCAAGCACGCTGTTTCTGAGGGTACCAAGGCTGTGACGAA
GTACCAGTCTGCTAAATCCTCCTCCGGATCCATGGTGAGCAAGGGCGAGGAGGTCATCAAAGAGTTCATG
CGCTTCAAGGTGCGCATGGAGGGCTCCATGAACGGCCACGAGTTCGAGATCGAGGGCGAGGGCGAGGGCC
GCCCCTACGAGGGCACCCAGACCGCCAAGCTGAAGGTGACCAAGGGCGGCCCCCTGCCCTTCGCCTGGGA
CATCCTGTCCCCCCAGTTCATGTACGGCTCCAAGGCGTACGTGAAGCACCCCGCCGACATCCCCGATTAC
AAGAAGCTGTCCTTCCCCGAGGGCTTCAAGTGGGAGCGCGTGATGAACTTCGAGGACGGCGGTCTGGTGA
CCGTGACCCAGGACTCCTCCCTGCAGGACGGCACGCTGATCTACAAGGTGAAGATGCGCGGCACCAACTT
CCCCCCCGACGGCCCCGTAATGCAGAAGAAGACCATGGGCTGGGAGGCCTCCACCGAGCGCCTGTACCCC
CGCGACGGCGTGCTGAAGGGCGAGATCCACCAGGCCCTGAAGCTGAAGGACGGCGGCCACTACCTGGTGG
AGTTCAAGACCATCTACATGGCCAAGAAGCCCGTGCAACTGCCCGGCTACTACTACGTGGACACCAAGCT
GGACATCACCTCCCACAACGAGGACTACACCATCGTGGAACAGTACGAGCGCTCCGAGGGCCGCCACCAC
CTGTTCCTGGGGCATGGCACCGGCAGCACCGGCAGCGGCAGCTCCGGCACCGCCTCCTCCGAGGACAACA
ACATGGCCGTCATCAAAGAGTTCATGCGCTTCAAGGTGCGCATGGAGGGCTCCATGAACGGCCACGAGTT
CGAGATCGAGGGCGAGGGCGAGGGCCGCCCCTACGAGGGCACCCAGACCGCCAAGCTGAAGGTGACCAAG
GGCGGCCCCCTGCCCTTCGCCTGGGACATCCTGTCCCCCCAGTTCATGTACGGCTCCAAGGCGTACGTGA
AGCACCCCGCCGACATCCCCGATTACAAGAAGCTGTCCTTCCCCGAGGGCTTCAAGTGGGAGCGCGTGAT
GAACTTCGAGGACGGCGGTCTGGTGACCGTGACCCAGGACTCCTCCCTGCAGGACGGCACGCTGATCTAC
AAGGTGAAGATGCGCGGCACCAACTTCCCCCCCGACGGCCCCGTAATGCAGAAGAAGACCATGGGCTGGG
AGGCCTCCACCGAGCGCCTGTACCCCCGCGACGGCGTGCTGAAGGGCGAGATCCACCAGGCCCTGAAGCT
GAAGGACGGCGGCCACTACCTGGTGGAGTTCAAGACCATCTACATGGCCAAGAAGCCCGTGCAACTGCCC
GGCTACTACTACGTGGACACCAAGCTGGACATCACCTCCCACAACGAGGACTACACCATCGTGGAACAGT
ACGAGCGCTCCGAGGGCCGCCACCACCTGTTCCTGTACGGCATGGACGAGCTGTACAAGTAAAGGCGCGC
CACTTCTAAATAAGCGAATTTCTTATGATTTATGATTTTTATTATTAAATAAGTTATAAAAAAAATAAGT
GTATACAAATTTTAAAGTGACTCTTAGGTTTTAAAACGAAAATTCTTATTCTTGAGTAACTCTTTCCTGT
AGGTCAGGTTGCTTTCTCAGGTATAGTATGAGGTCGCTCTTATTGACCACACCTCTACCGGGAATTCGTA
ATCATGTCATAGCTGTTTCCTGTGTGAAATTGTTATCCGCTCACAATTCCACACAACATACGAGCCGGAA
GCATAAAGTGTAAAGCCTGGGGTGCCTAATGAGTGAGCTAACTCACATTAATTGCGTTGCGCTCACTGCC
CGCTTTCCAGTCGGGAAACCTGTCGTGCCAGCTGCATTAATGAATCGGCCAACGCGCGGGGAGAGGCGGT
TTGCGTATTGGCTAGAGCAATTCGGCGTTAATTCAGTACATTAAAAACGTCCGCAATGTGTTATTAAGTT
GTCTAAGCGTCAATTTGTTTACACCACAATATATCCTGCCACCAGCCAGCCAACAGCTCCCCGACCGGCA
GCTCGGCACAAAATCACCACTCGATACAGGCAGCCCATCAGTCCGGGACGGCGTCAGCGGGAGAGCCGTT
GTAAGGCGGCAGACTTTGCTCATGTTACCGATGCTATTCGGAAGAACGGCAACTAAGCTGCCGGGTTTGA
AACACGGATGATCTCGCGGAGGGTAGCATGTTGATTGTAACGATGACAGAGCGTTGCTGCCTGTGATCCA
GATCATGAACAATAAAACTGTCTGCTTACATAAACAGTAATACAAGGGGTGTTATGAGCCATATTCAACG
GGAAACGTCTTGCTCTAGGCCGCGATTAAATTCCAACATGGATGCTGATTTATATGGGTATAAATGGGCT
CGCGATAATGTCGGGCAATCAGGTGCGACAATCTATCGATTGTATGGGAAGCCCGATGCGCCAGAGTTGT
TTCTGAAACATGGCAAAGGTAGCGTTGCCAATGATGTTACAGATGAGATGGTCAGACTAAACTGGCTGAC
GGAATTTATGCCTCTTCCGACCATCAAGCATTTTATCCGTACTCCTGATGATGCATGGTTACTCACCACT
GCGATCCCCGGGAAAACAGCATTCCAGGTATTAGAAGAATATCCTGATTCAGGTGAAAATATTGTTGATG
CGCTGGCAGTGTTCCTGCGCCGGTTGCATTCGATTCCTGTTTGTAATTGTCCTTTTAACAGCGATCGCGT
ATTTCGTCTCGCTCAGGCGCAATCACGAATGAATAACGGTTTGGTTGATGCGAGTGATTTTGATGACGAG
CGTAATGGCTGGCCTGTTGAACAAGTCTGGAAAGAAATGCATAAACTTTTGCCATTCTCACCGGATTCAG
TCGTCACTCATGGTGATTTCTCACTTGATAACCTTATTTTTGACGAGGGGAAATTAATAGGTTGTATTGA
TGTTGGACGAGTCGGAATCGCAGACCGATACCAGGATCTTGCCATCCTATGGAACTGCCTCGGTGAGTTT
TCTCCTTCATTACAGAAACGGCTTTTTCAAAAATATGGTATTGATAATCCTGATATGAATAAATTGCAGT
TTCATTTGATGCTCGATGAGTTTTTCTAAGAATTAATTCATGATCCTGCATGACCAAAATCCCTTAACGT
GAGTTTTCGTTCCACTGAGCGTCAGACCCCGTAGAAAAGATCAAAGGATCTTCTTGAGATCCTTTTTTTC
TGCGCGTAATCTGCTGCTTGCAAACAAAAAAACCACCGCTACCAGCGGTGGTTTGTTTGCCGGATCAAGA
GCTACCAACTCTTTTTCCGAAGGTAACTGGCTTCAGCAGAGCGCAGATACCAAATACTGTCCTTCTAGTG
TAGCCGTAGTTAGGCCACCACTTCAAGAACTCTGTAGCACCGCCTACATACCTCGCTCTGCTAATCCTGT
TACCAGTGGCTGCTGCCAGTGGCGATAAGTCGTGTCTTACCGGGTTGGACTCAAGACGATAGTTACCGGA
TAAGGCGCAGCGGTCGGGCTGAACGGGGGGTTCGTGCACACAGCCCAGCTTGGAGCGAACGACCTACACC
GAACTGAGATACCTACAGCGTGAGCTATGAGAAAGCGCCACGCTTCCCGAAGGGAGAAAGGCGGACAGGT
ATCCGGTAAGCGGCAGGGTCGGAACAGGAGAGCGCACGAGGGAGCTTCCAGGGGGAAACGCCTGGTATCT
TTATAGTCCTGTCGGGTTTCGCCACCTCTGACTTGAGCGTCGATTTTTGTGATGCTCGTCAGGGGGGCGG
AGCCTATGGAAAAACGCCAGCAACGCGGCCTTTTTACGGTTCCTGGCCTTTTGCTGGCCTTTTGCTCACA
TGTTCTTTCCTGCGTTATCCCCTGATTCTGTGGATAACCGTATTACCGCCTTTGAGTGAGCTGATACCGC
TCGCCGCAGCCGAACGACCGAGCGCAGCGAGTCAGTGAGCGAGGAAGCGGAAGAGCGCCTGATGCGGTAT
TTTCTCCTTACGCATCTGTGCGGTATTTCACACCGCATATGGTGCACTCTCAGTACAATCTGCTCTGATG
CCGCATAGTTAAGCCAGTATACACTCCGCTATCGCTACGTGACTGGGTCATGGCTGCGCCCCGACACCCG
CCAACACCCGCTGACGCGCCCTGACGGGCTTGTCTGCTCCCGGCATCCGCTTACAGACAAGCTGTGACCG
TCTCCGGGAGCTGCATGTGTCAGAGGTTTTCACCGTCATCACCGAAACGCGCGAGGCAGGGTGCCTTGAT
GTGGGCGCCGGCGGTCGAGTGGCGACGGCGCGGCTTGTCCGCGCCCTGGTAGATTGCCTGGCCGTAGGCC
AGCCATTTTTGAGCGGCCAGCGGCCGCGATAGGCCGACGCGAAGCGGCGGGGCGTAGGGAGCGCAGCGAC
CGAAGGGTAGGCGCTTTTTGCAGCTCTTCGGCTGTGCGCTGGCCAGACAGTTATGCACAGGCCAGGCGGG
TTTTAAGAGTTTTAATAAGTTTTAAAGAGTTTTAGGCGGAAAAATCGCCTTTTTTCTCTTTTATATCAGT
CACTTACATGTGTGACCGGTTCCCAATGTACGGCTTTGGGTTCCCAATGTACGGGTTCCGGTTCCCAATG
TACGGCTTTGGGTTCCCAATGTACGTGCTATCCACAGGAAAGAGACCTTTTCGACCTTTTTCCCCTGCTA
GGGCAATTTGCCCTAGCATCTGCTCCGTACATTAGGAACCGGCGGATGCTTCGCCCTCGATCAGGTTGCG
GTAGCGCATGACTAGGATCGGGCCAGCCTGCCCCGCCTCCTCCTTCAAATCGTACTCCGGCAGGTCATTT
GACCCGATCAGCTTGCGCACGGTGAAACAGAACTTCTTGAACTCTCCGGCGCTGCCACTGCGTTCGTAGA
TCGTCTTGAACAACCATCTGGCTTCTGCCTTGCCTGCGGCGCGGCGTGCCAGGCGGTAGAGAAAACGGCC
GATGCCGGGATCGATCAAAAAGTAATCGGGGTGAACCGTCAGCACGTCCGGGTTCTTGCCTTCTGTGATC
TCGCGGTACATCCAATCAGCTAGCTCGATCTCGATGTACTCCGGCCGCCCGGTTTCGCTCTTTACGATCT
TGTAGCGGCTAATCAAGGCTTCACCCTCGGATACCGTCACCAGGCGGCCGTTCTTGGCCTTCTTCGTACG
CTGCATGGCAACGTGCGTGGTGTTTAACCGAATGCAGGTTTCTACCAGGTCGTCTTTCTGCTTTCCGCCA
TCGGCTCGCCGGCAGAACTTGAGTACGTCCGCAACGTGTGGACGGAACACGCGGCCGGGCTTGTCTCCCT
TCCCTTCCCGGTATCGGTTCATGGATTCGGTTAGATGGGAAACCGCCATCAGTACCAGGTCGTAATCCCA
CACACTGGCCATGCCGGCCGGCCCTGCGGAAACCTCTACGTGCCCGTCTGGAAGCTCGTAGCGGATCACC
TCGCCAGCTCGTCGGTCACGCTTCGACAGACGGAAAACGGCCACGTCCATGATGCTGCGACTATCGCGGG
TGCCCACGTCATAGAGCATCGGAACGAAAAAATCTGGTTGCTCGTCGCCCTTGGGCGGCTTCCTAATCGA
CGGCGCACCGGCTGCCGGCGGTTGCCGGGATTCTTTGCGGATTCGATCAGCGGCCGCTTGCCACGATTCA
CCGGGGCGTGCTTCTGCCTCGATGCGTTGCCGCTGGGCGGCCTGCGCGGCCTTCAACTTCTCCACCAGGT
CATCACCCAGCGCCGCGCCGATTTGTACCGGGCCGGATGGTTTGCGACCGCTCACGCCGATTCCTCGGGC
TTGGGGGTTCCAGTGCCATTGCAGGGCCGGCAGACAACCCAGCCGCTTACGCCTGGCCAACCGCCCGTTC
CTCCACACATGGGGCATTCCACGGCGTCGGTGCCTGGTTGTTCTTGATTTTCCATGCCGCCTCCTTTAGC
CGCTAAAATTCATCTACTCATTTATTCATTTGCTCATTTACTCTGGTAGCTGCGCGATGTATTCAGATAG
CAGCTCGGTAATGGTCTTGCCTTGGCGTACCGCGTACATCTTCAGCTTGGTGTGATCCTCCGCCGGCAAC
TGAAAGTTGACCCGCTTCATGGCTGGCGTGTCTGCCAGGCTGGCCAACGTTGCAGCCTTGCTGCTGCGTG
CGCTCGGACGGCCGGCACTTAGCGTGTTTGTGCTTTTGCTCATTTTCTCTTTACCTCATTAACTCAAATG
AGTTTTGATTTAATTTCAGCGGCCAGCGCCTGGACCTCGCGGGCAGCGTCGCCCTCGGGTTCTGATTCAA
GAACGGTTGTGCCGGCGGCGGCAGTGCCTGGGTAGCTCACGCGCTGCGTGATACGGGACTCA
